Addgene plasmid #138424: pcDNA4/TO-ORF24 202-752-3xFLAG
Purpose: Expresses truncated ORF24 with a C-terminal 3xFLAG tag in mammalian cells
Depositing lab: Britt Glaunsinger. Depositing organization: University of California, Berkeley. Publication: The gammaherpesviral TATA-box-binding protein directly interacts with the CTD of host RNA Pol II to direct late gene transcription. Castaneda AF, Didychuk AL, Louder RK, McCollum CO, Davis ZH, Nogales E, Glaunsinger BA. PLoS Pathog. 2020 Sep 4;16(9):e1008843. doi: 10.1371/journal.ppat.1008843. eCollection 2020 Sep. PubMed 32886723.
Backbone
  Vector backbone: pcDNA4/TO
  Backbone manufacturer: Invitrogen
  Backbone size w/o insert (bp): 5112
  Total vector size (bp): 6771
  Vector type: Mammalian Expression
  Selectable markers: Zeocin
Growth in bacteria
  Bacterial resistance: Ampicillin, 100 μg/mL
  Growth temperature: 37°C
  Growth strain: DH5alpha
  Copy number: High Copy
Gene/Insert
  Gene/Insert name: ORF24 202-752
  Species: KSHV (HHV-8)
  Insert size (bp): 1653
  Mutation: Amino acids 202-752
  Entrez Gene: ORF24 (a.k.a. HHV8GK18_gp27)
  Promoter: CMV
  Tag / fusion protein: FLAG (C terminal on backbone)
  Cloning method: Unknown
  Sequencing primers: 5′ CGCAAATGGGCGGTAGGCGTG; 3′ TAGAAGGCACAGTCGAGG
Terms and licenses: Academic/Nonprofit Terms; Industry Terms: Not Available to Industry
How to cite: pcDNA4/TO-ORF24 202-752-3xFLAG was a gift from Britt Glaunsinger (Addgene plasmid # 138424 ; http://n2t.net/addgene:138424 ; RRID:Addgene_138424)
