[The description below was written by a language model from this plasmid's Addgene catalogue record and pLannotate feature annotations shown in this document.]
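Description:
pcDNA4/TO-ORF24 202-752-3xFLAG is a mammalian expression plasmid of about 6.8 kb built on the Invitrogen pcDNA4/TO backbone. It carries a truncated form of ORF24 from Kaposi's sarcoma-associated herpesvirus (KSHV/HHV-8), covering amino acids 202–752 and so lacking the N-terminal 201 residues. The 1,653 bp coding fragment sits downstream of the human CMV immediate-early enhancer and promoter. Two short tet operator matches follow the promoter, consistent with the "TO" design, in which transcription is repressed in cells that express the Tet repressor and induced by tetracycline or doxycycline. In cells without the repressor, the promoter acts constitutively. The reading frame continues into a C-terminal 3xFLAG tag supplied by the backbone (the annotation software detects only a partial FLAG match), and the transcript ends at the bovine growth hormone polyadenylation signal.

In E. coli, the plasmid is maintained through a high-copy ColE1/pUC-type origin with ampicillin resistance, and an f1 origin is also present. A second cassette places the Sh ble gene under tandem SV40 early and bacterial EM7 promoters with an SV40 poly(A) signal, which allows Zeocin selection of transfected mammalian cells. The depositor and sequencing-derived records differ by only a few nucleotides in length and show the same feature layout, offset by different start coordinates.

The associated publication describes ORF24 as the gammaherpesviral TATA-box-binding protein, which contacts the C-terminal domain of host RNA polymerase II to drive late gene transcription. The record does not state a specific application, but a FLAG-tagged truncation like this one would suit detection, immunoprecipitation and domain mapping of ORF24 interactions in transfected cells.
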