Features (pLannotate 1.2.2; 24 found; start..end, strand, type, name):
     28..80      -  misc_feature   bom (fragment): basis of mobility region from pBR322
    235..614     +  enhancer       CMV enhancer: human cytomegalovirus immediate early enhancer
    687..704     -  promoter       CMV promoter (fragment): human cytomegalovirus (CMV) immediate early promoter
    767..818     +  promoter       CMVd2 promoter: truncated human cytomegalovirus (CMV) immediate early promoter that yields moderately reduced expression relative to the full-length promoter
    820..839     +  promoter       PLtetO-1 promoter (fragment): modified phage lambda PL promoter with tet operator sites (Lutz and Bujard, 1997)
    841..860     +  promoter       PLtetO-1 promoter (fragment): modified phage lambda PL promoter with tet operator sites (Lutz and Bujard, 1997)
    868..901     +  promoter       TRE3GV promoter (fragment): 3rd-generation Tet-responsive promoter that can be activated by binding of Tet-On® 3G, optimized for retroviral and lentiviral vectors
   1005..2657    +  CDS            ORF24 (fragment): ORF24_HHV8P - Protein inferred from homology: Swiss-Prot protein existence level 3. From Human herpesvirus 8 type P (isolate GK18) (HHV-8) (Kaposi's sarcoma-associated herpesvirus).
   2736..2756    +  CDS            FLAG (fragment): FLAG® epitope tag, followed by an enterokinase cleavage site
   2788..3012    +  polyA_signal   bGH poly(A) signal: bovine growth hormone polyadenylation signal
   3016..3037    +  promoter       SV40 promoter (fragment): SV40 enhancer and early promoter
   3058..3486    +  rep_origin     f1 ori (sequence partly withheld): f1 bacteriophage origin of replication; arrow indicates direction of (+) strand synthesis
   3500..3829    +  promoter       SV40 promoter: SV40 enhancer and early promoter
   3877..3924    +  promoter       EM7 promoter: synthetic bacterial promoter&nbsp
   3943..4317    +  CDS            BleoR: antibiotic-binding protein; Sh ble from Streptoalloteichus hindustanus; confers resistance to bleomycin, phleomycin, and Zeocin™
   4327..4452    +  CDS            ble (fragment): BLE_KLEPN - Experimental evidence at protein level: Swiss-Prot protein existence level 1. Binding protein with a strong affinity to the bleomycin family of antibiotics. Binds to CL990; an antimitotic-antibiotic compound. From Klebsiella pneumoniae.
   4447..4568    +  polyA_signal   SV40 poly(A) signal: SV40 polyadenylation signal
   4641..4657    -  protein_bind   lac operator: The lac repressor binds to the lac operator to inhibit transcription in E. coli. This inhibition can be relieved by adding lactose or isopropyl-β-D-thiogalactopyranoside (IPTG). lac repressor encoded by lacI
   4665..4695    -  promoter       lac promoter: promoter for the E. coli lac operon
   4710..4731    -  protein_bind   CAP binding site: CAP binding activates transcription in the presence of cAMP. E. coli catabolite activator protein
   4744..4836    -  CDS            lacI (fragment): lac repressor; lacI; The lac repressor binds to the lac operator to inhibit transcription in E. coli. This inhibition can be relieved by adding lactose or isopropyl-β-D-thiogalactopyranoside (IPTG).
   5019..5604    -  rep_origin     ori: high-copy-number ColE1/pMB1/pBR322/pUC origin of replication
   5775..6635    -  CDS            AmpR: β-lactamase; bla; confers resistance to ampicillin, carbenicillin, and related antibiotics
   6636..6740    -  promoter       AmpR promoter: bla
>Addgene plasmid #138424 | pcDNA4/TO-ORF24 202-752-3xFLAG | depositor full sequence | sequence record 267304 | pcDNA4/TO-ORF24 202-752-3xFLAG sequence 6771 bps
GACGGATCGGGAGATCTCCCGATCCCCTATGGTGCACTCTCAGTACAATCTGCTCTGATGCCGCATAGTT
AAGCCAGTATCTGCTCCCTGCTTGTGTGTTGGAGGTCGCTGAGTAGTGCGCGAGCAAAATTTAAGCTACA
ACAAGGCAAGGCTTGACCGACAATTGCATGAAGAATCTGCTTAGGGTTAGGCGTTTTGCGCTGCTTCGCG
ATGTACGGGCCAGATATACGCGTTGACATTGATTATTGACTAGTTATTAATAGTAATCAATTACGGGGTC
ATTAGTTCATAGCCCATATATGGAGTTCCGCGTTACATAACTTACGGTAAATGGCCCGCCTGGCTGACCG
CCCAACGACCCCCGCCCATTGACGTCAATAATGACGTATGTTCCCATAGTAACGCCAATAGGGACTTTCC
ATTGACGTCAATGGGTGGAGTATTTACGGTAAACTGCCCACTTGGCAGTACATCAAGTGTATCATATGCC
AAGTACGCCCCCTATTGACGTCAATGACGGTAAATGGCCCGCCTGGCATTATGCCCAGTACATGACCTTA
TGGGACTTTCCTACTTGGCAGTACATCTACGTATTAGTCATCGCTATTACCATGGTGATGCGGTTTTGGC
AGTACATCAATGGGCGTGGATAGCGGTTTGACTCACGGGGATTTCCAAGTCTCCACCCCATTGACGTCAA
TGGGAGTTTGTTTTGGAACCAAAATCAACGGGACTTTCCAAAATGTCGTAACAACTCCGCCCCATTGACG
CAAATGGGCGGTAGGCGTGTACGGTGGGAGGTCTATATAAGCAGAGCTCTCCCTATCAGTGATAGAGATC
TCCCTATCAGTGATAGAGATCGTCGACGAGCTCGTTTAGTGAACCGTCAGATCGCCTGGAGACGCCATCC
ACGCTGTTTTGACCTCCATAGAAGACACCGGGACCGATCCAGCCTCCGGACTCTAGCGTTTAAACTTAAG
CTTGGTACCGAGCTCGGATCCATGAGCCTGAAGCATCTCTCGTTTTCAATAATGCCACCCGCATCCCCAG
ACGCACAGCTACATTTTTTAAAGTTTAACATCGGCAGCTTCATGGCCACGTGGGGGTGGCACGGAGAGCT
GGTCTCGCTGCGCCGTGCCATCGCTCACAACGTAGAGCGACTGCCCACCGTGCTGAAGAACCTGTCGAAA
CAGAGTAAGCACCAGGACGTCAAGGTTAACGGACGGGATCTGGTGGGCTTTCAGCTGGCTCTAAACCAGC
TCGTGTCCCGTCTGCACGTAAAAATCCAACGCAAGGACCCCGGACCAAAGCCATACAGGGTGGTCGTCAG
TACCCCAGATTGTACCTACTATCTAGTGTATCCGGGCACACCGGCCATCTACAGACTCGTCATGTGTATG
GCAGTGGCAGACTGCATCGGCCACTCGTGCAGCGGACTGCACCCCTGCGCAAACTTTTTAGGCACCCACG
AGACACCGCGTCTCCTGGCGGCGACGCTTTCAAGAATCCGGTACGCGCCGAAAGACCGGCGAGCAGCCAT
GAAGGGAAATTTGCAGGCGTGCTTCCAACGATACGCGGCCACGGACGCGCGGACTCTGGGCAGCTCCACA
GTGTCAGACATGCTGGAACCCACAAAACACGTCAGTTTGGAAAACTTCAAGATCACCATATTCAACACCA
ACATGGTGATTAACACTAAGATAAGCTGCCACGTTCCTAACACCCTGCAAAAGACTATTTTAAACATCCC
CAGATTGACCAACAATTTTGTTATACGAAAGTACTCCGTAAAGGAACCTTCTTTTACCATAAGCGTGTTT
TTTTCCGACAACATGTGTCAAGGCACCGCAATAAACATCAACATCAGTGGGGACATGCTGCACTTTCTCT
TCGCAATGGGTACGCTGAAATGCTTTCTGCCAATCAGGCACATATTTCCTGTATCGATAGCAAATTGGAA
CTCCACGTTGGACCTGCACGGACTGGAAAACCAGTACATGGTGAGAATGGGGCGAAAAAACGTATTTTGG
ACCACAAACTTTCCATCTGTGGTCTCCAGCAAGGATGGGCTAAACGTGTCCTGGTTTAAGGCCGCGACAG
CCACGATTTCTAAAGTGTACGGGCAGCCTCTTGTGGAACAGATTCGCCACGAGCTGGCGCCCATTCTCAC
GGACCAGCACGCGCGCATCGACGGAAACAAAAATAGAATATTCTCCCTACTTGAGCACAGAAACCGTTCC
CAAATACAGACGCTACACAAAAGGTTCCTGGAGTGTCTGGTGGAATGCTGTTCGTTTCTCAGGCTTGACG
TGGCTTGCATTAGGCGAGCCGCCGCCCGGGGCCTGTTTGACTTCTCAAAGAAGATAATCAGTCACACTAA
AAGCAAACACGAGTGCGCAGTACTGGGATATAAAAAGTGTAACCTAATCCCGAAAATCTATGCCCGAAAC
AAGAAGACCAGGCTAGACGAGTTGGGCCGCAATGCAAACTTCATTTCGTTCGTCGCCACCACGGGTCATC
GGTTCGCCGCTCTAAAGCCACAAATTGTCCGTCACGCCATTCGCAAACTAGGCCTGCACTGGCGCCACCG
AACGGCCGCGTCCAACGAGCAGACACCGCCAGCCGATCCCCGCGTACGTTGCGTCCGTCCGCTGGTCTCA
GGGCGGCCGCTCGAGGGAGGCGGTGGAGCCGACTACAAGGACCACGACGGCGACTACAAGGACCACGACA
TCGACTACAAGGACGACGACGACAAGGGGCCCGTTTAAACCCGCTGATCAGCCTCGACTGTGCCTTCTAG
TTGCCAGCCATCTGTTGTTTGCCCCTCCCCCGTGCCTTCCTTGACCCTGGAAGGTGCCACTCCCACTGTC
CTTTCCTAATAAAATGAGGAAATTGCATCGCATTGTCTGAGTAGGTGTCATTCTATTCTGGGGGGTGGGG
TGGGGCAGGACAGCAAGGGGGAGGATTGGGAAGACAATAGCAGGCATGCTGGGGATGCGGTGGGCTCTAT
GGCTTCTGAGGCGGAAAGAACCAGCTGGGGCTCTAGGGGGTATCCCC
[124 nt withheld, positions 3058-3181]
C
[91 nt withheld, positions 3183-3273]
A
[49 nt withheld, positions 3275-3323]
CCTTTGACGTTGGAGTCCACGTTCTTT
[37 nt withheld, positions 3351-3387]
ACCCTATCTCGGTCTATTCTTTTGATTTATAAGGGATTTTGCCGATTTCGGCCTATTGGTTAAAAAATGA
GCTGATTTAACAAAAATTTAACGCGAATTAATTCTGTGGAATGTGTGTCAGTTAGGGTGTGGAAAGTCCC
CAGGCTCCCCAGCAGGCAGAAGTATGCAAAGCATGCATCTCAATTAGTCAGCAACCAGGTGTGGAAAGTC
CCCAGGCTCCCCAGCAGGCAGAAGTATGCAAAGCATGCATCTCAATTAGTCAGCAACCATAGTCCCGCCC
CTAACTCCGCCCATCCCGCCCCTAACTCCGCCCAGTTCCGCCCATTCTCCGCCCCATGGCTGACTAATTT
TTTTTATTTATGCAGAGGCCGAGGCCGCCTCTGCCTCTGAGCTATTCCAGAAGTAGTGAGGAGGCTTTTT
TGGAGGCCTAGGCTTTTGCAAAAAGCTCCCGGGAGCTTGTATATCCATTTTCGGATCTGATCAGCACGTG
TTGACAATTAATCATCGGCATAGTATATCGGCATAGTATAATACGACAAGGTGAGGAACTAAACCATGGC
CAAGTTGACCAGTGCCGTTCCGGTGCTCACCGCGCGCGACGTCGCCGGAGCGGTCGAGTTCTGGACCGAC
CGGCTCGGGTTCTCCCGGGACTTCGTGGAGGACGACTTCGCCGGTGTGGTCCGGGACGACGTGACCCTGT
TCATCAGCGCGGTCCAGGACCAGGTGGTGCCGGACAACACCCTGGCCTGGGTGTGGGTGCGCGGCCTGGA
CGAGCTGTACGCCGAGTGGTCGGAGGTCGTGTCCACGAACTTCCGGGACGCCTCCGGGCCGGCCATGACC
GAGATCGGCGAGCAGCCGTGGGGGCGGGAGTTCGCCCTGCGCGACCCGGCCGGCAACTGCGTGCACTTCG
TGGCCGAGGAGCAGGACTGACACGTGCTACGAGATTTCGATTCCACCGCCGCCTTCTATGAAAGGTTGGG
CTTCGGAATCGTTTTCCGGGACGCCGGCTGGATGATCCTCCAGCGCGGGGATCTCATGCTGGAGTTCTTC
GCCCACCCCAACTTGTTTATTGCAGCTTATAATGGTTACAAATAAAGCAATAGCATCACAAATTTCACAA
ATAAAGCATTTTTTTCACTGCATTCTAGTTGTGGTTTGTCCAAACTCATCAATGTATCTTATCATGTCTG
TATACCGTCGACCTCTAGCTAGAGCTTGGCGTAATCATGGTCATAGCTGTTTCCTGTGTGAAATTGTTAT
CCGCTCACAATTCCACACAACATACGAGCCGGAAGCATAAAGTGTAAAGCCTGGGGTGCCTAATGAGTGA
GCTAACTCACATTAATTGCGTTGCGCTCACTGCCCGCTTTCCAGTCGGGAAACCTGTCGTGCCAGCTGCA
TTAATGAATCGGCCAACGCGCGGGGAGAGGCGGTTTGCGTATTGGGCGCTCTTCCGCTTCCTCGCTCACT
GACTCGCTGCGCTCGGTCGTTCGGCTGCGGCGAGCGGTATCAGCTCACTCAAAGGCGGTAATACGGTTAT
CCACAGAATCAGGGGATAACGCAGGAAAGAACATGTGAGCAAAAGGCCAGCAAAAGGCCAGGAACCGTAA
AAAGGCCGCGTTGCTGGCGTTTTTCCATAGGCTCCGCCCCCCTGACGAGCATCACAAAAATCGACGCTCA
AGTCAGAGGTGGCGAAACCCGACAGGACTATAAAGATACCAGGCGTTTCCCCCTGGAAGCTCCCTCGTGC
GCTCTCCTGTTCCGACCCTGCCGCTTACCGGATACCTGTCCGCCTTTCTCCCTTCGGGAAGCGTGGCGCT
TTCTCATAGCTCACGCTGTAGGTATCTCAGTTCGGTGTAGGTCGTTCGCTCCAAGCTGGGCTGTGTGCAC
GAACCCCCCGTTCAGCCCGACCGCTGCGCCTTATCCGGTAACTATCGTCTTGAGTCCAACCCGGTAAGAC
ACGACTTATCGCCACTGGCAGCAGCCACTGGTAACAGGATTAGCAGAGCGAGGTATGTAGGCGGTGCTAC
AGAGTTCTTGAAGTGGTGGCCTAACTACGGCTACACTAGAAGAACAGTATTTGGTATCTGCGCTCTGCTG
AAGCCAGTTACCTTCGGAAAAAGAGTTGGTAGCTCTTGATCCGGCAAACAAACCACCGCTGGTAGCGGTT
TTTTTGTTTGCAAGCAGCAGATTACGCGCAGAAAAAAAGGATCTCAAGAAGATCCTTTGATCTTTTCTAC
GGGGTCTGACGCTCAGTGGAACGAAAACTCACGTTAAGGGATTTTGGTCATGAGATTATCAAAAAGGATC
TTCACCTAGATCCTTTTAAATTAAAAATGAAGTTTTAAATCAATCTAAAGTATATATGAGTAAACTTGGT
CTGACAGTTACCAATGCTTAATCAGTGAGGCACCTATCTCAGCGATCTGTCTATTTCGTTCATCCATAGT
TGCCTGACTCCCCGTCGTGTAGATAACTACGATACGGGAGGGCTTACCATCTGGCCCCAGTGCTGCAATG
ATACCGCGAGACCCACGCTCACCGGCTCCAGATTTATCAGCAATAAACCAGCCAGCCGGAAGGGCCGAGC
GCAGAAGTGGTCCTGCAACTTTATCCGCCTCCATCCAGTCTATTAATTGTTGCCGGGAAGCTAGAGTAAG
TAGTTCGCCAGTTAATAGTTTGCGCAACGTTGTTGCCATTGCTACAGGCATCGTGGTGTCACGCTCGTCG
TTTGGTATGGCTTCATTCAGCTCCGGTTCCCAACGATCAAGGCGAGTTACATGATCCCCCATGTTGTGCA
AAAAAGCGGTTAGCTCCTTCGGTCCTCCGATCGTTGTCAGAAGTAAGTTGGCCGCAGTGTTATCACTCAT
GGTTATGGCAGCACTGCATAATTCTCTTACTGTCATGCCATCCGTAAGATGCTTTTCTGTGACTGGTGAG
TACTCAACCAAGTCATTCTGAGAATAGTGTATGCGGCGACCGAGTTGCTCTTGCCCGGCGTCAATACGGG
ATAATACCGCGCCACATAGCAGAACTTTAAAAGTGCTCATCATTGGAAAACGTTCTTCGGGGCGAAAACT
CTCAAGGATCTTACCGCTGTTGAGATCCAGTTCGATGTAACCCACTCGTGCACCCAACTGATCTTCAGCA
TCTTTTACTTTCACCAGCGTTTCTGGGTGAGCAAAAACAGGAAGGCAAAATGCCGCAAAAAAGGGAATAA
GGGCGACACGGAAATGTTGAATACTCATACTCTTCCTTTTTCAATATTATTGAAGCATTTATCAGGGTTA
TTGTCTCATGAGCGGATACATATTTGAATGTATTTAGAAAAATAAACAAATAGGGGTTCCGCGCACATTT
CCCCGAAAAGTGCCACCTGACGTC
