Features (pLannotate 1.2.2; 23 found; start..end, strand, type, name):
      1..380     +  enhancer       CMV enhancer: human cytomegalovirus immediate early enhancer
    381..584     +  promoter       CMV promoter: human cytomegalovirus (CMV) immediate early promoter
    586..605     +  promoter       PLtetO-1 promoter (fragment): modified phage lambda PL promoter with tet operator sites (Lutz and Bujard, 1997)
    607..626     +  promoter       PLtetO-1 promoter (fragment): modified phage lambda PL promoter with tet operator sites (Lutz and Bujard, 1997)
    634..667     +  promoter       TRE3GV promoter (fragment): 3rd-generation Tet-responsive promoter that can be activated by binding of Tet-On® 3G, optimized for retroviral and lentiviral vectors
    771..2423    +  CDS            ORF24 (fragment): ORF24_HHV8P - Protein inferred from homology: Swiss-Prot protein existence level 3. From Human herpesvirus 8 type P (isolate GK18) (HHV-8) (Kaposi's sarcoma-associated herpesvirus).
   2502..2522    +  CDS            FLAG (fragment): FLAG® epitope tag, followed by an enterokinase cleavage site
   2554..2778    +  polyA_signal   bGH poly(A) signal: bovine growth hormone polyadenylation signal
   2782..2803    +  promoter       SV40 promoter (fragment): SV40 enhancer and early promoter
   2824..3252    +  rep_origin     f1 ori (sequence partly withheld): f1 bacteriophage origin of replication; arrow indicates direction of (+) strand synthesis
   3266..3595    +  promoter       SV40 promoter: SV40 enhancer and early promoter
   3643..3690    +  promoter       EM7 promoter: synthetic bacterial promoter&nbsp
   3709..4083    +  CDS            BleoR: antibiotic-binding protein; Sh ble from Streptoalloteichus hindustanus; confers resistance to bleomycin, phleomycin, and Zeocin™
   4093..4218    +  CDS            ble (fragment): BLE_KLEPN - Experimental evidence at protein level: Swiss-Prot protein existence level 1. Binding protein with a strong affinity to the bleomycin family of antibiotics. Binds to CL990; an antimitotic-antibiotic compound. From Klebsiella pneumoniae.
   4213..4334    +  polyA_signal   SV40 poly(A) signal: SV40 polyadenylation signal
   4407..4423    -  protein_bind   lac operator: The lac repressor binds to the lac operator to inhibit transcription in E. coli. This inhibition can be relieved by adding lactose or isopropyl-β-D-thiogalactopyranoside (IPTG). lac repressor encoded by lacI
   4431..4461    -  promoter       lac promoter: promoter for the E. coli lac operon
   4476..4497    -  protein_bind   CAP binding site: CAP binding activates transcription in the presence of cAMP. E. coli catabolite activator protein
   4510..4602    -  CDS            lacI (fragment): lac repressor; lacI; The lac repressor binds to the lac operator to inhibit transcription in E. coli. This inhibition can be relieved by adding lactose or isopropyl-β-D-thiogalactopyranoside (IPTG).
   4785..5373    -  rep_origin     ori: high-copy-number ColE1/pMB1/pBR322/pUC origin of replication
   5544..6404    -  CDS            AmpR: β-lactamase; bla; confers resistance to ampicillin, carbenicillin, and related antibiotics
   6405..6509    -  promoter       AmpR promoter: bla
   6568..6620    -  misc_feature   bom (fragment): basis of mobility region from pBR322
>Addgene plasmid #138424 | pcDNA4/TO-ORF24 202-752-3xFLAG | addgene full sequence | sequence record 272727 | Addgene NGS Result
GACATTGATTATTGACTAGTTATTAATAGTAATCAATTACGGGGTCATTAGTTCATAGCCCATATATGGA
GTTCCGCGTTACATAACTTACGGTAAATGGCCCGCCTGGCTGACCGCCCAACGACCCCCGCCCATTGACG
TCAATAATGACGTATGTTCCCATAGTAACGCCAATAGGGACTTTCCATTGACGTCAATGGGTGGAGTATT
TACGGTAAACTGCCCACTTGGCAGTACATCAAGTGTATCATATGCCAAGTACGCCCCCTATTGACGTCAA
TGACGGTAAATGGCCCGCCTGGCATTATGCCCAGTACATGACCTTATGGGACTTTCCTACTTGGCAGTAC
ATCTACGTATTAGTCATCGCTATTACCATGGTGATGCGGTTTTGGCAGTACATCAATGGGCGTGGATAGC
GGTTTGACTCACGGGGATTTCCAAGTCTCCACCCCATTGACGTCAATGGGAGTTTGTTTTGGCACCAAAA
TCAACGGGACTTTCCAAAATGTCGTAACAACTCCGCCCCATTGACGCAAATGGGCGGTAGGCGTGTACGG
TGGGAGGTCTATATAAGCAGAGCTCTCCCTATCAGTGATAGAGATCTCCCTATCAGTGATAGAGATCGTC
GACGAGCTCGTTTAGTGAACCGTCAGATCGCCTGGAGACGCCATCCACGCTGTTTTGACCTCCATAGAAG
ACACCGGGACCGATCCAGCCTCCGGACTCTAGCGTTTAAACTTAAGCTTGGTACCGAGCTCGGATCCATG
AGCCTGAAGCATCTCTCGTTTTCAATAATGCCACCCGCATCCCCAGACGCACAGCTACATTTTTTAAAGT
TTAACATCGGCAGCTTCATGGCCACGTGGGGGTGGCACGGAGAGCTGGTCTCGCTGCGCCGTGCCATCGC
TCACAACGTAGAGCGACTGCCCACCGTGCTGAAGAACCTGTCGAAACAGAGTAAGCACCAGGACGTCAAG
GTTAACGGACGGGATCTGGTGGGCTTTCAGCTGGCTCTAAACCAGCTCGTGTCCCGTCTGCACGTAAAAA
TCCAACGCAAGGACCCCGGACCAAAGCCATACAGGGTGGTCGTCAGTACCCCAGATTGTACCTACTATCT
AGTGTATCCGGGCACACCGGCCATCTACAGACTCGTCATGTGTATGGCAGTGGCAGACTGCATCGGCCAC
TCGTGCAGCGGACTGCACCCCTGCGCAAACTTTTTAGGCACCCACGAGACACCGCGTCTCCTGGCGGCGA
CGCTTTCAAGAATCCGGTACGCGCCGAAAGACCGGCGAGCAGCCATGAAGGGAAATTTGCAGGCGTGCTT
CCAACGATACGCGGCCACGGACGCGCGGACTCTGGGCAGCTCCACAGTGTCAGACATGCTGGAACCCACA
AAACACGTCAGTTTGGAAAACTTCAAGATCACCATATTCAACACCAACATGGTGATTAACACTAAGATAA
GCTGCCACGTTCCTAACACCCTGCAAAAGACTATTTTAAACATCCCCAGATTGACCAACAATTTTGTTAT
ACGAAAGTACTCCGTAAAGGAACCTTCTTTTACCATAAGCGTGTTTTTTTCCGACAACATGTGTCAAGGC
ACCGCAATAAACATCAACATCAGTGGGGACATGCTGCACTTTCTCTTCGCAATGGGTACGCTGAAATGCT
TTCTGCCAATCAGGCACATATTTCCTGTATCGATAGCAAATTGGAACTCCACGTTGGACCTGCACGGACT
GGAAAACCAGTACATGGTGAGAATGGGGCGAAAAAACGTATTTTGGACCACAAACTTTCCATCTGTGGTC
TCCAGCAAGGATGGGCTAAACGTGTCCTGGTTTAAGGCCGCGACAGCCACGATTTCTAAAGTGTACGGGC
AGCCTCTTGTGGAACAGATTCGCCACGAGCTGGCGCCCATTCTCACGGACCAGCACGCGCGCATCGACGG
AAACAAAAATAGAATATTCTCCCTACTTGAGCACAGAAACCGTTCCCAAATACAGACGCTACACAAAAGG
TTCCTGGAGTGTCTGGTGGAATGCTGTTCGTTTCTCAGGCTTGACGTGGCTTGCATTAGGCGAGCCGCCG
CCCGGGGCCTGTTTGACTTCTCAAAGAAGATAATCAGTCACACTAAAAGCAAACACGAGTGCGCAGTACT
GGGATATAAAAAGTGTAACCTAATCCCGAAAATCTATGCCCGAAACAAGAAGACCAGGCTAGACGAGTTG
GGCCGCAATGCAAACTTCATTTCGTTCGTCGCCACCACGGGTCATCGGTTCGCCGCTCTAAAGCCACAAA
TTGTCCGTCACGCCATTCGCAAACTAGGCCTGCACTGGCGCCACCGAACGGCCGCGTCCAACGAGCAGAC
ACCGCCAGCCGATCCCCGCGTACGTTGCGTCCGTCCGCTGGTCTCAGGGCGGCCGCTCGAGGGAGGCGGT
GGAGCCGACTACAAGGACCACGACGGCGACTACAAGGACCACGACATCGACTACAAGGACGACGACGACA
AGGGGCCCGTTTAAACCCGCTGATCAGCCTCGACTGTGCCTTCTAGTTGCCAGCCATCTGTTGTTTGCCC
CTCCCCCGTGCCTTCCTTGACCCTGGAAGGTGCCACTCCCACTGTCCTTTCCTAATAAAATGAGGAAATT
GCATCGCATTGTCTGAGTAGGTGTCATTCTATTCTGGGGGGTGGGGTGGGGCAGGACAGCAAGGGGGAGG
ATTGGGAAGACAATAGCAGGCATGCTGGGGATGCGGTGGGCTCTATGGCTTCTGAGGCGGAAAGAACCAG
CTGGGGCTCTAGGGGGTATCCCC
[124 nt withheld, positions 2824-2947]
C
[91 nt withheld, positions 2949-3039]
A
[49 nt withheld, positions 3041-3089]
CCTTTGACGTTGGAGTCCACGTTCTTT
[37 nt withheld, positions 3117-3153]
ACCCTATCTCGGTCTATTCTTTTGATTTATAAGGGATTTTGCCGATTTCGGCCTATTGGTTAAAAAATGA
GCTGATTTAACAAAAATTTAACGCGAATTAATTCTGTGGAATGTGTGTCAGTTAGGGTGTGGAAAGTCCC
CAGGCTCCCCAGCAGGCAGAAGTATGCAAAGCATGCATCTCAATTAGTCAGCAACCAGGTGTGGAAAGTC
CCCAGGCTCCCCAGCAGGCAGAAGTATGCAAAGCATGCATCTCAATTAGTCAGCAACCATAGTCCCGCCC
CTAACTCCGCCCATCCCGCCCCTAACTCCGCCCAGTTCCGCCCATTCTCCGCCCCATGGCTGACTAATTT
TTTTTATTTATGCAGAGGCCGAGGCCGCCTCTGCCTCTGAGCTATTCCAGAAGTAGTGAGGAGGCTTTTT
TGGAGGCCTAGGCTTTTGCAAAAAGCTCCCGGGAGCTTGTATATCCATTTTCGGATCTGATCAGCACGTG
TTGACAATTAATCATCGGCATAGTATATCGGCATAGTATAATACGACAAGGTGAGGAACTAAACCATGGC
CAAGTTGACCAGTGCCGTTCCGGTGCTCACCGCGCGCGACGTCGCCGGAGCGGTCGAGTTCTGGACCGAC
CGGCTCGGGTTCTCCCGGGACTTCGTGGAGGACGACTTCGCCGGTGTGGTCCGGGACGACGTGACCCTGT
TCATCAGCGCGGTCCAGGACCAGGTGGTGCCGGACAACACCCTGGCCTGGGTGTGGGTGCGCGGCCTGGA
CGAGCTGTACGCCGAGTGGTCGGAGGTCGTGTCCACGAACTTCCGGGACGCCTCCGGGCCGGCCATGACC
GAGATCGGCGAGCAGCCGTGGGGGCGGGAGTTCGCCCTGCGCGACCCGGCCGGCAACTGCGTGCACTTCG
TGGCCGAGGAGCAGGACTGACACGTGCTACGAGATTTCGATTCCACCGCCGCCTTCTATGAAAGGTTGGG
CTTCGGAATCGTTTTCCGGGACGCCGGCTGGATGATCCTCCAGCGCGGGGATCTCATGCTGGAGTTCTTC
GCCCACCCCAACTTGTTTATTGCAGCTTATAATGGTTACAAATAAAGCAATAGCATCACAAATTTCACAA
ATAAAGCATTTTTTTCACTGCATTCTAGTTGTGGTTTGTCCAAACTCATCAATGTATCTTATCATGTCTG
TATACCGTCGACCTCTAGCTAGAGCTTGGCGTAATCATGGTCATAGCTGTTTCCTGTGTGAAATTGTTAT
CCGCTCACAATTCCACACAACATACGAGCCGGAAGCATAAAGTGTAAAGCCTGGGGTGCCTAATGAGTGA
GCTAACTCACATTAATTGCGTTGCGCTCACTGCCCGCTTTCCAGTCGGGAAACCTGTCGTGCCAGCTGCA
TTAATGAATCGGCCAACGCGCGGGGAGAGGCGGTTTGCGTATTGGGCGCTCTTCCGCTTCCTCGCTCACT
GACTCGCTGCGCTCGGTCGTTCGGCTGCGGCGAGCGGTATCAGCTCACTCAAAGGCGGTAATACGGTTAT
CCACAGAATCAGGGGATAACGCAGGAAAGAACATGTGAGCAAAAGGCCAGCAAAAGGCCAGGAACCGTAA
AAAGGCCGCGTTGCTGGCGTTTTTCCATAGGCTCCGCCCCCCTGACGAGCATCACAAAAATCGACGCTCA
AGTCAGAGGTGGCGAAACCCGACAGGACTATAAAGATACCAGGCGTTTCCCCCTGGAAGCTCCCTCGTGC
GCTCTCCTGTTCCGACCCTGCCGCTTACCGGATACCTGTCCGCCTTTCTCCCTTCGGGAAGCGTGGCGCT
TTCTCATAGCTCACGCTGTAGGTATCTCAGTTCGGTGTAGGTCGTTCGCTCCAAGCTGGGCTGTGTGCAC
GAACCCCCCGTTCAGCCCGACCGCTGCGCCTTATCCGGTAACTATCGTCTTGAGTCCAACCCGGTAAGAC
ACGACTTATCGCCACTGGCAGCAGCCACTGGTAACAGGATTAGCAGAGCGAGGTATGTAGGCGGTGCTAC
AGAGTTCTTGAAGTGGTGGCCTAACTACGGCTACACTAGAAGAACAGTATTTGGTATCTGCGCTCTGCTG
AAGCCAGTTACCTTCGGAAAAAGAGTTGGTAGCTCTTGATCCGGCAAACAAACCACCGCTGGTAGCGGTG
GTTTTTTTGTTTGCAAGCAGCAGATTACGCGCAGAAAAAAAGGATCTCAAGAAGATCCTTTGATCTTTTC
TACGGGGTCTGACGCTCAGTGGAACGAAAACTCACGTTAAGGGATTTTGGTCATGAGATTATCAAAAAGG
ATCTTCACCTAGATCCTTTTAAATTAAAAATGAAGTTTTAAATCAATCTAAAGTATATATGAGTAAACTT
GGTCTGACAGTTACCAATGCTTAATCAGTGAGGCACCTATCTCAGCGATCTGTCTATTTCGTTCATCCAT
AGTTGCCTGACTCCCCGTCGTGTAGATAACTACGATACGGGAGGGCTTACCATCTGGCCCCAGTGCTGCA
ATGATACCGCGAGACCCACGCTCACCGGCTCCAGATTTATCAGCAATAAACCAGCCAGCCGGAAGGGCCG
AGCGCAGAAGTGGTCCTGCAACTTTATCCGCCTCCATCCAGTCTATTAATTGTTGCCGGGAAGCTAGAGT
AAGTAGTTCGCCAGTTAATAGTTTGCGCAACGTTGTTGCCATTGCTACAGGCATCGTGGTGTCACGCTCG
TCGTTTGGTATGGCTTCATTCAGCTCCGGTTCCCAACGATCAAGGCGAGTTACATGATCCCCCATGTTGT
GCAAAAAAGCGGTTAGCTCCTTCGGTCCTCCGATCGTTGTCAGAAGTAAGTTGGCCGCAGTGTTATCACT
CATGGTTATGGCAGCACTGCATAATTCTCTTACTGTCATGCCATCCGTAAGATGCTTTTCTGTGACTGGT
GAGTACTCAACCAAGTCATTCTGAGAATAGTGTATGCGGCGACCGAGTTGCTCTTGCCCGGCGTCAATAC
GGGATAATACCGCGCCACATAGCAGAACTTTAAAAGTGCTCATCATTGGAAAACGTTCTTCGGGGCGAAA
ACTCTCAAGGATCTTACCGCTGTTGAGATCCAGTTCGATGTAACCCACTCGTGCACCCAACTGATCTTCA
GCATCTTTTACTTTCACCAGCGTTTCTGGGTGAGCAAAAACAGGAAGGCAAAATGCCGCAAAAAAGGGAA
TAAGGGCGACACGGAAATGTTGAATACTCATACTCTTCCTTTTTCAATATTATTGAAGCATTTATCAGGG
TTATTGTCTCATGAGCGGATACATATTTGAATGTATTTAGAAAAATAAACAAATAGGGGTTCCGCGCACA
TTTCCCCGAAAAGTGCCACCTGACGTCGACGGATCGGGAGATCTCCCGATCCCCTATGGTGCACTCTCAG
TACAATCTGCTCTGATGCCGCATAGTTAAGCCAGTATCTGCTCCCTGCTTGTGTGTTGGAGGTCGCTGAG
TAGTGCGCGAGCAAAATTTAAGCTACAACAAGGCAAGGCTTGACCGACAATTGCATGAAGAATCTGCTTA
GGGTTAGGCGTTTTGCGCTGCTTCGCGATGTACGGGCCAGATATACGCGTT
